>Addgene plasmid #15854 | pAC3-ISH | depositor partial sequence | sequence record 8392 | Author sequence
TGACTGCCCTCAACCTGTACGCCTGGTGTCCTGTCTTTGATGAATACGACCACAAGCGCTTTCAGGAAAA
GGACTCTCCTATGGTGGCCTTAGAGAAGATGCAGGTACTTGCCACCCCTGGGCTCAATGGCACTGACAGC
ATGCTGCTCCTGGTGCCTTCCAAGTACTCCATGACTGTGATGATGTTCGTCATGATGCTGAGCTTTTACT
ACTTCTCGCGCCACGTGGAAAAACTGGCCCGAACACTGTTCTTGTGGAAGATTGAGGTCCATGACCAGAA
AGAACGTGTCTACGAGATGCGCCGATGGAACGAGGCCTTGGTCACCAACATGTTGCCTGAGCATGTTGCA
CGCCATTTTCTGGGGTCCAAGAAGAGAGATGAGGAGCTGTACAGCCAGTCTTATGACGAGATTGGAGTCA
TGTTTGCCTCCTTGCCCAACTTTGCTGACTTCTACACTGAGGAGAGCATCAACAACGGCGGCATCGAGTG
TCTACGCTTCCTCAATGAGATCATCTCTGATTTTGACTCTCTCCTGGACAATCCCAAATTCCGGGTCATC
ACCAAGATCAAAACTATTGGCAGCACCTATATGGCAGCTTCAGGAGTCACACCAGATGTCAACACCAATG
GCTTTACAAGCTCCAGCAAGGAGGAGAAGTCAGACAAGGAGCGCTGGCAGCACCTGGCTGACCTGGCTGA
CTTTGCATT
