>Addgene plasmid #15854 | pAC3-ISH | addgene partial sequence | sequence record 22590 | 15854 with M13F
GGGCCCGACGTCGCATGCTCCCGGCCGCCATGGCCGCGGGATTTGACTGCCCTCAACTGTATGCCTGGTG
TCCTGTCTTTGATGAATACGACCACAAGCGCTTTCAGGAAAAGGACTCTCCTATGGTGGCCTTAGAGAAG
ATGCAGGTACTTGCCACCCCTGGGCTCAATGGCACTGACAGGCTGCCCCTGGTGCCTTCCAAGTACTCCA
TGACTGTGATGATGTTCGTCATGATGCTGAGCTTTTACTACTTCTCGCGCCACGTGGAAAAACTGGCCCG
AACACTGTTCTTGTGGAAGATTGAGGTCCATGACCAGAAGGAACGTGTCTACGAGATGCGCCGATGGAAC
GAGGCCTTGGTCACCAACATGTTGCCTGAGCATGTTGCACGCCATTTTCTGGGGTCCAAGAAGAGAGATG
AGGAGCTGTACAGCCAGTCTTATGACGAGATTGGAGTCATGTTTGCCTCCTTGCCCAACTTTGCTGACTT
CTACACTGAGGAGAGCATCAACAACGGCGGCATCGAGTGTCTACGCTTCCTCAATGAGATCATCTCTGAT
TTTGACTCTCTCCTGGACAATCCCAAATTCCGGGTCATCACCAAGATCAAAACTATTGGCAGCACCTATA
TGGCAGCTTCAGGAGTCACACCAGATGTCAACACCAATGGCTTTACAAGCTCCAGCAAGGAGGAGAAGTC
AGACAAGGAGCGCTGGCAGCACCTGGCTGACCTGGCTGACTTTGCATTAATCACTAGTGCGGCCGCCTGC
AGGTCGACCATATGGGAGAGCTCCCAACGCGTGGGATGCATAGCTTG
