[The description below was written by a language model from this plasmid's Addgene catalogue record.]
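Description:
pAC3-ISH is a small bacterial cloning plasmid built on the pGEM-T Easy backbone (about 3 kb without insert) that carries a 709 bp fragment of the mouse adenylate cyclase 3 gene (Adcy3, also called AC3 or ACIII). The record describes the fragment as containing residues 787–1021 of the reference mouse transcript entry, so it is a partial segment rather than a full-length coding sequence. It was inserted by restriction enzyme cloning. The plasmid is maintained at high copy number in standard E. coli cloning strains and is selected with ampicillin.

Although catalogued as a bacterial expression vector, the construct is not evidently designed to produce protein. The listed sequencing primers (M13 forward and T7 on one side, M13 reverse and SP6 on the other) reflect the usual pGEM-T Easy layout, in which opposing T7 and SP6 phage RNA polymerase promoters flank the cloning site. This arrangement allows in vitro transcription of either strand of the insert, yielding antisense or sense riboprobes depending on which promoter is used. The record does not state the orientation of the insert, so it does not indicate which promoter gives the antisense probe.

The "ISH" suffix in the name, together with the associated study on odorant receptor gene expression in Lhx2-deficient mice, suggests that the plasmid serves as a template for in situ hybridization probes detecting Adcy3 mRNA in mouse tissue. Adcy3 is a component of the olfactory signal transduction pathway and is commonly used as a marker of mature olfactory sensory neurons. No feature table was supplied, so the backbone details given here rest on the general properties of pGEM-T Easy.
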