Addgene plasmid #15854: pAC3-ISH
Depositing lab: Peter Mombaerts. Depositing organization: Rockefeller University. Publication: Differential impact of Lhx2 deficiency on expression of class I and class II odorant receptor genes in mouse. Hirota J, Omura M, Mombaerts P. Mol Cell Neurosci. 2007 Apr . 34(4):679-88. 10.1016/j.mcn.2007.01.014 PubMed 17350283.
Backbone
  Vector backbone: pGEM-T Easy
  Backbone size w/o insert (bp): 3015
  Vector type: Bacterial Expression
Growth in bacteria
  Bacterial resistance: Ampicillin, 100 μg/mL
  Growth temperature: 37°C
  Growth strain: DH5alpha
  Copy number: High Copy
Gene/Insert
  Gene/Insert name: Adenylate Cyclase 3 (alt name: Adenylyl Cyclase 3)
  Species: M. musculus (mouse)
  Insert size (bp): 709
  Mutation: contains residues 787-1021
  GenBank ID: NM_138305
  Entrez Gene: Adcy3 (a.k.a. AC3, ACIII, mKIAA0511)
  Cloning method: Restriction Enzyme
  Sequencing primers: 5′ M13, T7; 3′ M13 reverse, SP6
Terms and licenses: Academic/Nonprofit Terms; Industry Terms: Not Available to Industry
How to cite: pAC3-ISH was a gift from Peter Mombaerts (Addgene plasmid # 15854 ; http://n2t.net/addgene:15854 ; RRID:Addgene_15854)
